Addgene plasmid #202936: Salsa-BC95-P1H11
Purpose: Expression of barcoded reporter plasmid for PRESTO-Salsa; EGFP/BC95
Depositing lab: Noah Palm. Depositing organization: Yale University. Publication: Highly multiplexed bioactivity screening reveals human and microbiota metabolome-GPCRome interactions. Chen H, Rosen CE, Gonzalez-Hernandez JA, Song D, Potempa J, Ring AM, Palm NW. Cell. 2023 Jul 6;186(14):3095-3110.e19. doi: 10.1016/j.cell.2023.05.024. Epub 2023 Jun 14. PubMed 37321219.
Backbone
  Vector backbone: pCER206
  Vector type: Mammalian Expression
Growth in bacteria
  Bacterial resistance: Ampicillin, 100 μg/mL
  Growth temperature: 37°C
  Growth strain: DH5alpha
  Copy number: High Copy
Gene/Insert
  Gene/Insert name: EGFP/BC95
  Species: Synthetic
  Insert size (bp): 730
  Promoter: Tet Response Element (TRE)
  Cloning method: Restriction Enzyme; 5′ cloning site BsrGI (not destroyed); 3′ cloning site HindIII (not destroyed)
  Sequencing primers: 5′ Custom primer (GAAGCGCGATCACATGG)
Terms and licenses: Academic/Nonprofit Terms; Industry Terms: Not Available to Industry
How to cite: Salsa-BC95-P1H11 was a gift from Noah Palm (Addgene plasmid # 202936 ; http://n2t.net/addgene:202936 ; RRID:Addgene_202936)
