[The description below was written by a language model from this plasmid's Addgene catalogue record and pLannotate feature annotations shown in this document.]
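Description:
Salsa-BC95-P1H11 is a 5.1 kb mammalian expression plasmid built on the pCER206 backbone, serving as one member of a set of barcoded reporter plasmids for PRESTO-Salsa, a highly multiplexed assay used to screen bioactivity across G protein-coupled receptors. It is propagated in E. coli as a high-copy plasmid through a ColE1/pUC-type origin and selected with ampicillin via the β-lactamase gene and its native promoter. No mammalian selection marker is annotated, which is consistent with transient transfection, although the record does not state this.

The payload is a roughly 730 bp synthetic insert, EGFP/BC95, cloned between BsrGI and HindIII sites that remain intact, and placed under a tetracycline response element. The feature table shows what appears to be a bidirectional Tet-responsive arrangement: a central block of tetO repeats is flanked on one side by a TRE3G-type promoter fragment driving the mammalian codon-optimised EGFP coding sequence, followed by a short polylinker region and an SV40 polyadenylation signal. On the other side, a minimal CMV promoter points in the opposite direction toward a polylinker fragment, a rabbit β-globin intron, a short globin coding fragment and the β-globin poly(A) signal. No coding sequence is annotated in this second arm. The barcode itself (BC95) is not annotated; given the cloning sites and insert name, it probably lies just downstream of EGFP within the transcribed region, but the record does not give its exact position. Transcription from a TRE requires a tetracycline-controlled transactivator, so receptor-linked release of such a factor would produce both EGFP and a barcoded transcript identifying this reporter in a pooled readout. Short lacI, SV40 large T and aminoglycoside phosphotransferase fragments appear to be backbone remnants.
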