Features (pLannotate 1.2.2; 17 found; start..end, strand, type, name):
      2..55      +  CDS            lacI (fragment): lac repressor; lacI; The lac repressor binds to the lac operator to inhibit transcription in E. coli. This inhibition can be relieved by adding lactose or isopropyl-β-D-thiogalactopyranoside (IPTG).
    388..443     -  polyA_signal   β-globin poly(A) signal: rabbit β-globin polyadenylation signal (Gil and Proudfoot, 1987)
    518..640     -  CDS            HBB: HBB_COLGU - Experimental evidence at transcript level: Swiss-Prot protein existence level 2. Involved in oxygen transport from the lung to the various peripheral tissues. From Colobus guereza (Mantled guereza) (Eastern black-and-white colobus monkey).
    644..1216    -  intron         β-globin intron: intron from rabbit β-globin gene
   1312..1343    -  misc_feature   MCS (fragment): pUC18/19 multiple cloning site
   1437..1475    -  promoter       minimal CMV promoter: human cytomegalovirus (CMV) immediate early promoter
   1493..1708    -  protein_bind   tetracycline response element (fragment): contains seven copies of the tetracycline operator tetO tetracycline repressor TetR
   1708..1753    +  promoter       TRE3GV promoter (fragment): 3rd-generation Tet-responsive promoter that can be activated by binding of Tet-On® 3G, optimized for retroviral and lentiviral vectors
   1829..1856    +  misc_feature   MCS (fragment): pBluescript multiple cloning site
   1861..2580    +  CDS            EGFP: the original enhanced GFP (Yang et al., 1996) mammalian codon-optimized
   2590..2613    +  misc_feature   MCS (fragment): pBluescript multiple cloning site
   2627..2761    -  polyA_signal   SV40 poly(A) signal: SV40 polyadenylation signal
   2784..2867    -  CDS            large T antigen (fragment): large T antigen from SV40 (simian virus 40)
   2861..3091    -  CDS            str (fragment): STR_KLEPN - Protein inferred from homology: Swiss-Prot protein existence level 3. The aminoglycoside phosphotransferases achieve inactivation of their antibiotic substrates by phosphorylation. From Klebsiella pneumoniae.
   3210..3314    +  promoter       AmpR promoter: bla
   3315..4175    +  CDS            AmpR: β-lactamase; bla; confers resistance to ampicillin, carbenicillin, and related antibiotics
   4346..4934    +  rep_origin     ori: high-copy-number ColE1/pMB1/pBR322/pUC origin of replication
>Addgene plasmid #202936 | Salsa-BC95-P1H11 | addgene full sequence | sequence record 413476 | Addgene NGS Result
AGCGCCCAATACGCAAACCGCCTCTCCCCGCGCGTTGGCCGATTCATTAATGCAGTCGAGGGATCTCCAT
AAGAGAAGAGGGACAGCTATGACTGGGAGTAGTCAGGAGAGGAGGAAAAATCTGGCTAGTAAAACATGTA
AGGAAAATTTTAGGGATGTTAAAGAAAAAAATAACACAAAACAAAATATAAAAAAAATCTAACCTCAAGT
CAAGGCTTTTCTATGGAATAAGGAATGGACAGCAGGGGGCTGTTTCATATACTGATGACCTCTTTATAGC
CAACCTTTGTTCATGGCAGCCAGCATATGGGCATATGTTGCCAAACTCTAAACCAAATACTCATTCTGAT
GTTTTAAATGATTTGCCCTCCCATATGTCCTTCCGAGTGAGAGACACAAAAAATTCCAACACACTATTGC
AATGAAAATAAATTTCCTTTATTAGCCAGAAGTCAGATGCTCAAGGGGCTTCATGATGTCCCCATAATTT
TTGGCAGAGGGAAAAAGATCGATCTCAGTGGTATTTGTGAGCCAGGGCATTGGCCACACCAGCCACCACC
TTCTGATAGGCAGCCTGCACCTGAGGAGTGAATTCTTTGCCAAAATGATGAGACAGCACAACAACCAGCA
CGTTGCCCAGGAGCTGTAGGAAAGAGAAGAAGGCATGAACATGGTTAGCAGAGGGGCCCGGTTTGGACTC
AGAGTATTTTATCCTCATCTCAAACAGTGTATATCATTGTAACCATAAAGAGAAAGGCAGGATGATGACC
AGGGTGTAGTTGTTTCTACCAATAAGAATATTTCCACGCCAGCCAGAATTTATATGCAGAAATATTCTAC
CTTATCATTTAATTATAACAATTGTTCTCTAAAACTGTGCTGAAGTACAATATAATATACCCTGATTGCC
TTGAAAAAAAAGTGATTAGAGAAAGTACTTACAATCTGACAAATAAACAAAAGTGAATTTAAAAATTCGT
TACAAATGCAAGCTAAAGTTTAACGAAAAAGTTACAGAAAATGAAAAGAAAATAAGAGGAGACAATGGTT
GTCAACAGAGTAGAAAGTGAAAGAAACAAAATTATCATGAGGGTCCATGGTGATACAAGGGACATCTTCC
CATTCTAAACAACACCCTGAAAACTTTGCCCCCTCCATATAACATGAATTTTACAATAGCGAAAAAGAAA
GAACAATCAAGGGTCCCCAAACTCACCCTGAAGTTCTCAGCTCTAGAGATATCGTCGAGGCCGCGCTAGC
GTTTAAACTGTCGACCTTAATTAAGAGATCTGCTCGAGGCGCGTCAGCTGACTAGAGGATCCCCGGGTAC
CGAGCTCGAATTCGGGGCCGCGGAGGCTGGATCGGTCCCGGTGTCTTCTATGGAGGTCAAAACAGCGTGG
ATGGCGTCTCCAGGCGATCTGACGGTTCACTAAACGAGCTCTGCTTATATAGGCCTCCCACCGTACACGC
CTACCTCGACCCGGGTACCGAGCTCGACTTTCACTTTTCTCTATCACTGATAGGGAGTGGTAAACTCGAC
TTTCACTTTTCTCTATCACTGATAGGGAGTGGTAAACTCGACTTTCACTTTTCTCTATCACTGATAGGGA
GTGGTAAACTCGACTTTCACTTTTCTCTATCACTGATAGGGAGTGGTAAACTCGACTTTCACTTTTCTCT
ATCACTGATAGGGAGTGGTAAACTCGACCTATATAAGCAGAGCTCGTTTAGTGAACCGTCAGATCGCCTG
GAGACGCCATCCACGCTGTTTTGACCTCCATAGAAGACACCGGGACCGATCCAGCCTCCGCGGCCCCGAA
TTCCTGCAGCGGCCGCTCTAGAACTAGTGGATCCCCGCGGATGGTGAGCAAGGGCGAGGAGCTGTTCACC
GGGGTGGTGCCCATCCTGGTCGAGCTGGACGGCGACGTAAACGGCCACAAGTTCAGCGTGTCCGGCGAGG
GCGAGGGCGATGCCACCTACGGCAAGCTGACCCTGAAGTTCATCTGCACCACCGGCAAGCTGCCCGTGCC
CTGGCCCACCCTCGTGACCACCCTGACCTACGGCGTGCAGTGCTTCAGCCGCTACCCCGACCACATGAAG
CAGCACGACTTCTTCAAGTCCGCCATGCCCGAAGGCTACGTCCAGGAGCGCACCATCTTCTTCAAGGACG
ACGGCAACTACAAGACCCGCGCCGAGGTGAAGTTCGAGGGCGACACCCTGGTGAACCGCATCGAGCTGAA
GGGCATCGACTTCAAGGAGGACGGCAACATCCTGGGGCACAAGCTGGAGTACAACTACAACAGCCACAAC
GTCTATATCATGGCCGACAAGCAGAAGAACGGCATCAAGGTGAACTTCAAGATCCGCCACAACATCGAGG
ACGGCAGCGTGCAGCTCGCCGACCACTACCAGCAGAACACCCCCATCGGCGACGGCCCCGTGCTGCTGCC
CGACAACCACTACCTGAGCACCCAGTCCGCCCTGAGCAAAGACCCCAACGAGAAGCGCGATCACATGGTC
CTGCTGGAGTTCGTGACCGCCGCCGGGATCACTCTCGGCATGGACGAGCTGTACAAGTAAATGTAAACTG
GAATTCGATATCAAGCTTGTCGACCTAGTTCTAGAGGATCCAGACATGATAAGATACATTGATGAGTTTG
GACAAACCACAACTAGAATGCAGTGAAAAAAATGCTTTATTTGTGAAATTTGTGATGCTATTGCTTTATT
TGTAACCATTATAAGCTGCAATAAACAAGTTAACAACAACAATTGCATTCATTTTATGTTTCAGGTTCAG
GGGGAGGTGTGGGAGGTTTTTTAAAGCAAGTAAAACCTCTACAAATGTGGTATGGCTGATTATGATCCTG
CAAGCCTCGTCGTCCTGGCCGGACCACGCTATCTGTGCAAGGTCCCCGGCCCCGGACGCGCGCTCCATGA
GCAGAGCGCCCGCCGCCGAGGCGAAGACTCGGGCGGCGCCCTGCCCGTCCCACCAGGTCAACAGGCGGTA
ACCGGCCTCTTCATCGGGAATGCGCGCGACCTTCAGCATCGCCGGCATGTCCCCCTGGCGGACGGGAAGT
ATCCAGCTCGACCAAGCTGGCCGCGTCGAGTGAAGACGAAAGGGCCTCGTGATACGCCTATTTTTATAGG
TTAATGTCATGATAATAATGGTTTCTTAGACGTCAGGTGGCACTTTTCGGGGAAATGTGCGCGGAACCCC
TATTTGTTTATTTTTCTAAATACATTCAAATATGTATCCGCTCATGAGACAATAACCCTGATAAATGCTT
CAATAATATTGAAAAAGGAAGAGTATGAGTATTCAACATTTCCGTGTCGCCCTTATTCCCTTTTTTGCGG
CATTTTGCCTTCCTGTTTTTGCTCACCCAGAAACGCTGGTGAAAGTAAAAGATGCTGAAGATCAGTTGGG
TGCACGAGTGGGTTACATCGAACTGGATCTCAACAGCGGTAAGATCCTTGAGAGTTTTCGCCCCGAAGAA
CGTTTTCCAATGATGAGCACTTTTAAAGTTCTGCTATGTGGCGCGGTATTATCCCGTGTTGACGCCGGGC
AAGAGCAACTCGGTCGCCGCATACACTATTCTCAGAATGACTTGGTTGAGTACTCACCAGTCACAGAAAA
GCATCTTACGGATGGCATGACAGTAAGAGAATTATGCAGTGCTGCCATAACCATGAGTGATAACACTGCG
GCCAACTTACTTCTGACAACGATCGGAGGACCGAAGGAGCTAACCGCTTTTTTGCACAACATGGGGGATC
ATGTAACTCGCCTTGATCGTTGGGAACCGGAGCTGAATGAAGCCATACCAAACGACGAGCGTGACACCAC
GATGCCTGTAGCAATGGCAACAACGTTGCGCAAACTATTAACTGGCGAACTACTTACTCTAGCTTCCCGG
CAACAATTAATAGACTGGATGGAGGCGGATAAAGTTGCAGGACCACTTCTGCGCTCGGCCCTTCCGGCTG
GCTGGTTTATTGCTGATAAATCTGGAGCCGGTGAGCGTGGGTCTCGCGGTATCATTGCAGCACTGGGGCC
AGATGGTAAGCCCTCCCGTATCGTAGTTATCTACACGACGGGGAGTCAGGCAACTATGGATGAACGAAAT
AGACAGATCGCTGAGATAGGTGCCTCACTGATTAAGCATTGGTAACTGTCAGACCAAGTTTACTCATATA
TACTTTAGATTGATTTAAAACTTCATTTTTAATTTAAAAGGATCTAGGTGAAGATCCTTTTTGATAATCT
CATGACCAAAATCCCTTAACGTGAGTTTTCGTTCCACTGAGCGTCAGACCCCGTAGAAAAGATCAAAGGA
TCTTCTTGAGATCCTTTTTTTCTGCGCGTAATCTGCTGCTTGCAAACAAAAAAACCACCGCTACCAGCGG
TGGTTTGTTTGCCGGATCAAGAGCTACCAACTCTTTTTCCGAAGGTAACTGGCTTCAGCAGAGCGCAGAT
ACCAAATACTGTTCTTCTAGTGTAGCCGTAGTTAGGCCACCACTTCAAGAACTCTGTAGCACCGCCTACA
TACCTCGCTCTGCTAATCCTGTTACCAGTGGCTGCTGCCAGTGGCGATAAGTCGTGTCTTACCGGGTTGG
ACTCAAGACGATAGTTACCGGATAAGGCGCAGCGGTCGGGCTGAACGGGGGGTTCGTGCACACAGCCCAG
CTTGGAGCGAACGACCTACACCGAACTGAGATACCTACAGCGTGAGCTATGAGAAAGCGCCACGCTTCCC
GAAGGGAGAAAGGCGGACAGGTATCCGGTAAGCGGCAGGGTCGGAACAGGAGAGCGCACGAGGGAGCTTC
CAGGGGGAAACGCCTGGTATCTTTATAGTCCTGTCGGGTTTCGCCACCTCTGACTTGAGCGTCGATTTTT
GTGATGCTCGTCAGGGGGGCGGAGCCTATGGAAAAACGCCAGCAACGCGGCCTTTTTACGGTTCCTGGCC
TTTTGCTGGCCTTTTGCTCACATGTTCTTTCCTGCGTTATCCCCTGATTCTGTGGATAACCGTATTACCG
CCTTTGAGTGAGCTGATACCGCTCGCCGCAGCCGAACGACCGAGCGCAGCGAGTCAGTGAGCGAGGAAGC
GGAAG
