>Addgene plasmid #202936 | Salsa-BC95-P1H11 | depositor partial sequence | sequence record 393809 | BC95
ATGTAAACTG
